>Addgene plasmid #205697 | MAPAW | addgene full sequence | sequence record 409114 | Addgene NGS Result
AATGAAAGACCCCACCTGTAGGTTTGGCAAGCTAGCTTAAGTAACGCCATTTTGCAAGGCATGGAAAATA
CATAACTGAGAATAGAGAAGTTCAGATCAAGGTTAGGAACAGAGAGACAGCAGAATATGGGCCAAACAGG
ATATCTGTGGTAAGCAGTTCCTGCCCCGGCTCAGGGCCAAGAACAGATGGTCCCCAGATGCGGTCCCGCC
CTCAGCAGTTTCTAGAGAACCATCAGATGTTTCCAGGGTGCCCCAAGGACCTGAAATGACCCTGTGCCTT
ATTTGAACTAACCAATCAGTTCGCTTCTCGCTTCTGTTCGCGCGCTTCTGCTCCCCGAGCTCAATAAAAG
AGCCCACAACCCCTCACTCGGCGCGCCAGTCCTCCGATAGACTGCGTCGCCCGGGTACCCGTATTCCCAA
TAAAGCCTCTTGCTGTTTGCATCCGAATCGTGGACTCGCTGATCCTTGGGAGGGTCTCCTCAGATTGATT
GACTGCCCACCTCGGGGGTCTTTCATTTGGAGGTTCCACCGAGATTTGGAGACCCCTGCCCAGGGACCAC
CGACCCCCCCGCCGGGAGGTAAGCTGGCCAGCGGTCGTTTCGTGTCTGTCTCTGTCTTTGTGCGTGTTTG
TGCCGGCATCTAATGTTTGCGCCTGCGTCTGTACTAGTTAGCTAACTAGCTCTGTATCTGGCGGACCCGT
GGTGGAACTGACGAGTTCTGAACACCCGGCCGCAACCCTGGGAGACGTCCCAGGGACTTTGGGGGCCGTT
TTTGTGGCCCGACCTGAGGAAGGGAGTCGATGTGGAATCCGACCCCGTCAGGATATGTGGTTCTGGTAGG
AGACGAGAACCTAAAACAGTTCCCGCCTCCGTCTGAATTTTTGCTTTCGGTTTGGAACCGAAGCCGCGCG
TCTTGTCTGCTGCAGCGCTGCAGCATCGTTCTGTGTTGTCTCTGTCTGACTGTGTTTCTGTATTTGTCTG
AAAATTAGGGCCAGACTGTTACCACTCCCTTAAGTTTGACCTTAGGTCACTGGAAAGATGTCGAGCGGAT
CGCTCACAACCAGTCGGTAGATGTCAAGAAGAGACGTTGGGTTACCTTCTGCTCTGCAGAATGGCCAACC
TTTAACGTCGGATGGCCGCGAGACGGCACCTTTAACCGAGACCTCATCACCCAGGTTAAGATCAAGGTCT
TTTCACCTGGCCCGCATGGACACCCAGACCAGGTCCCCTACATCGTGACCTGGGAAGCCTTGGCTTTTGA
CCCCCCTCCCTGGGTCAAGCCCTTTGTACACCCTAAGCCTCCGCCTCCTCTTCCTCCATCCGCCCCGTCT
CTCCCCCTTGAACCTCCTCGTTCGACCCCGCCTCGATCCTCCCTTTATCCAGCCCTCACTCCTTCTCTAG
GCGCCGGAATTAGATCTCTCGACTAGGGATAACAGGGTAATTGTTTGAATGAGGCTTCAGTACTTTACAG
AATCGTTGCCTGCACATCTTGGAAACACTTGCTGGGATTACTTCGACTTCTTAACCCAACAGAAGGCTCG
AGAAGGTATATTGCTGTTGACAGGATCCACATTAACAACTTTAAGTCCAGCAATTTGAGTTAAGGGTGTT
GCTCTCAATGATTTCACTAATGGTTCAATTTTTAATTTCTTTTCTTCTGGTTCAAAATTCAAGTTTCAAG
TGAAAGTGTAATATGCACCCATTTCTTTCAATAAATCTTCTAAATAGTCCACTAATGTTTTATTTTGTTT
TTTACAAAATCAAGCAGCCTCTGCTATCAATATAGAACCTTGTATTCCATCTTTATCTCTAGCTGAGTCA
TCAATTACATATCCATAACTTTCTTCATAAGCAAAAACAAAATTTAATCCGTTATCTTCTTCTTTAGCAA
TTTCTCTACCCATTCATTTCAATCCAGTTAAAGTTTTTACAATCTTAACTCCATATTTTTCCTGAGCGAT
TCTATCACCCAAATCACTTGTTACAAAACTTGAATATAGAGCCGGATTTTTTGGAATGCTATTTAAGCGT
TTTAGATTTGATAATTTTCAATCAATTAAAATTGGTCCTGTTTGATTTCCATCTAATCTTACAAAATGAC
CATCATGTTTTATTGCCATTCCAAATCTGTCAGCATCTGGGTCATTCATAATAATAATATCTGCATCATG
TTTAATACCATATTCAAGCGGTATTTTTCATGCAGGATCAAATTCTGGATTTGGATTTACAACATTTTTC
AATGTTTCATCTTCAAATGCACGATCTTCACCCTCAATAACGTTATATCCTGATTCACGTAATCTTTTTG
GGGTAAATTTAGTTCCTGTTCCATTAACTGCGCTAAAAATAGGGCCCTGCCTCGGACTTCAAGGGGCTAG
AATTCGAGCAATTATCTTGTTTACTAAAACTGAATACCTTGCTATCTCTTTGATACATTTTTACAAAGCT
GAATTAAAATGGTATAAATTAAATCACTTTTTTCAATTCTACCGGGTAGGGGAGGCGCTTTTCCCAAGGC
AGTCTGGAGCATGCGCTTTAGCAGCCCCGCTGGGCACTTGGCGCTACACAAGTGGCCTCTGGCCTCGCAC
ACATTCCACATCCACCGGTAGGCGCCAACCGGCTCCGTTCTTTGGTGGCCCCTTCGCGCCACCTTCTACT
CCTCCCCTAGTCAGGAAGTTCCCCCCCGCCCCGCAGCTCGCGTCGTGCAGGACGTGACAAATGGAAGTAG
CACGTCTCACTAGTCTCGTGCAGATGGACAGCACCGCTGAGCAATGGAAGCGGGTAGGCCTTTGGGGCAG
CGGCCAATAGCAGCTTTGCTCCTTCGCTTTCTGGGCTCAGAGGCTGGGAAGGGGTGGGTCCGGGGGCGGG
CTCAGGGGCGGGCTCAGGGGCGGGGCGGGCGCCCGAAGGTCCTCCGGAGGCCCGGCATTCTGCACGCTTC
AAAAGCGCACGTCTGCCGCGCTGTTCTCCTCTTCCTCATCTCCGGGCCTTTCGACCTTTAATTAACCACC
ATGGTGAGCAAGGGCGAGGAGCTGTTCACCGGGGTGGTGCCCATCCTGGTCGAGCTGGACGGCGACGTAA
ACGGCCACAGGTTCAGCGTGCGCGGCGAGGGCGAGGGCGATGCCACCAACGGCAAGCTGACCCTGAAGTT
CATCTGCACCTCCGGCGAGCTGCCCGTGCCCTGGCCCACCCTCGTGACCACCCTGTCTTACGGCGTGCAG
TGCTTCGCCCGCTACCCCGACCACATGAAGCAGCACGACTTCTTCAAGTCCGCCATGCCCGAAGGCTACG
TCCAGGAGCGCACCATCTCCTTCAAGGACGACGGCAGCTACAGGACCCGCGCCGAGGTGAAGTTCGAGGG
CGACACCCTGGTGAACCGCATCGAGCTGAAGGGCATCGACTTCAAGGAGGACGGCAACATCCTGGGGCAC
AAGCTGGAGTACAACATGAACGCTTGGGACGCTTATATCACGGCCGACAAGCAGAAGAACGGCATCAAAG
CGAACTTCAAGATCGAGCACAACGTCAAGGACGGCGGCGTGCAGCTCGCCGACGCTTACCAGCAGAACAC
CCCCATCGGCGACGGCTCCGTGCTGCTGCCTGACAACCACTACCTGAGCTTCCAGAGCAAGCTGTTCAAA
GACCCCAACGAGCAGCGCGATCACATGGTCCTGCTGGAGTTCGTTACCGCCGCCGGGATAACTCCCGGCA
TGGACGAGCTGTACAAGTAAGTTTAAACATCAACCTCTGGATTACAAAATTTGTGAAAGATTGACTGGTA
TTCTTAACTATGTTGCTCCTTTTACGCTATGTGGATACGCTGCTTTAATGCCTTTGTATCATGCTATTGC
TTCCCGTATGGCTTTCATTTTCTCCTCCTTGTATAAATCCTGGTTGCTGTCTCTTTATGAGGAGTTGTGG
CCCGTTGTCAGGCAACGTGGCGTGGTGTGCACTGTGTTTGCTGACGCAACCCCCACTGGTTGGGGCATTG
CCACCACCTGTCAGCTCCTTTCCGGGACTTTCGCTTTCCCCCTCCCTATTGCCACGGCGGAACTCATCGC
CGCCTGCCTTGCCCGCTGCTGGACAGGGGCTCGGCTGTTGGGCACTGACAATTCCGTGGTGTTGTCGGGG
AAGCTGACGTCCTTTCCATGGCTGCTCGCCTGTGTTGCCACCTGGATTCTGCGCGGGACGTCCTTCTGCT
ACGTCCCTTCGGCCCTCAATCCAGCGGACCTTCCTTCCCGCGGCCTGCTGCCGGCTCTGCGGCCTCTTCC
GCGTCTTCGCCTTCGCCCTCAGACGAGTCGGATCTCCCTTTGGGCCGCCTCCCCGCCTGGGTCGACCTGC
AGGCATGCAAGCTTATCGATAAAATAAAAGATTTTATTTAGTCTCCAGAAAAAGGGGGGAATGAAAGACC
CCACCTGTAGGTTTGGCAAGCTAGCTTAAGTAACGCCATTTTGCAAGGCATGGAAAATACATAACTGAGA
ATAGAGAAGTTCAGATCAAGGTTAGGAACAGAGAGACAGCAGAATATGGGCCAAACAGGATATCTGTGGT
AAGCAGTTCCTGCCCCGGCTCAGGGCCAAGAACAGATGGTCCCCAGATGCGGTCCCGCCCTCAGCAGTTT
CTAGAGAACCATCAGATGTTTCCAGGGTGCCCCAAGGACCTGAAATGACCCTGTGCCTTATTTGAACTAA
CCAATCAGTTCGCTTCTCGCTTCTGTTCGCGCGCTTCTGCTCCCCGAGCTCAATAAAAGAGCCCACAACC
CCTCACTCGGCGCGCCAGTCCTCCGATAGACTGCGTCGCCCGGGTACCCGTGTATCCAATAAACCCTCTT
GCAGTTGCATCCGACTTGTGGTCTCGCTGTTCCTTGGGAGGGTCTCCTCTGAGTGATTGACTACCCGTCA
GCGGGGGTCTTTCATGGGTAACAGTTTCTTGAAGTTGGAGAACAACATTCTGAGGGTAGGAGTCGAATAT
TAAGTAATCCTGACTCAATTAGCCACTGTTTTGAATCCACATACTCCAATACTCCTGAAATAGTTCATTA
TGGACAGCGCAGAAAGAGCTGGGGAGAATTGTGAAATTGTTATCCGCTCACAATTCCACACAACATACGA
GCCGGAAGCATAAAGTGTAAAGCCTGGGGTGCCTAATGAGTGAGCTAACTCACATTAATTGCGTTGCGCT
CACTGCCCGCTTTCCAGTCGGGAAACCTGTCGTGCCAGCTGCATTAATGAATCGGCCAACGCGCGGGGAG
AGGCGGTTTGCGTATTGGGCGCTCTTCCGCTTCCTCGCTCACTGACTCGCTGCGCTCGGTCGTTCGGCTG
CGGCGAGCGGTATCAGCTCACTCAAAGGCGGTAATACGGTTATCCACAGAATCAGGGGATAACGCAGGAA
AGAACATGTGAGCAAAAGGCCAGCAAAAGGCCAGGAACCGTAAAAAGGCCGCGTTGCTGGCGTTTTTCCA
TAGGCTCCGCCCCCCTGACGAGCATCACAAAAATCGACGCTCAAGTCAGAGGTGGCGAAACCCGACAGGA
CTATAAAGATACCAGGCGTTTCCCCCTGGAAGCTCCCTCGTGCGCTCTCCTGTTCCGACCCTGCCGCTTA
CCGGATACCTGTCCGCCTTTCTCCCTTCGGGAAGCGTGGCGCTTTCTCATAGCTCACGCTGTAGGTATCT
CAGTTCGGTGTAGGTCGTTCGCTCCAAGCTGGGCTGTGTGCACGAACCCCCCGTTCAGCCCGACCGCTGC
GCCTTATCCGGTAACTATCGTCTTGAGTCCAACCCGGTAAGACACGACTTATCGCCACTGGCAGCAGCCA
CTGGTAACAGGATTAGCAGAGCGAGGTATGTAGGCGGTGCTACAGAGTTCTTGAAGTGGTGGCCTAACTA
CGGCTACACTAGAAGAACAGTATTTGGTATCTGCGCTCTGCTGAAGCCAGTTACCTTCGGAAAAAGAGTT
GGTAGCTCTTGATCCGGCAAACAAACCACCGCTGGTAGCGGTGGTTTTTTTGTTTGCAAGCAGCAGATTA
CGCGCAGAAAAAAAGGATCTCAAGAAGATCCTTTGATCTTTTCTACGGGGTCTGACGCTCAGTGGAACGA
AAACTCACGTTAAGGGATTTTGGTCATGAGATTATCAAAAAGGATCTTCACCTAGATCCTTTTAAATTAA
AAATGAAGTTTTAAATCAATCTAAAGTATATATGAGTAAACTTGGTCTGACAGTTACCAATGCTTAATCA
GTGAGGCACCTATCTCAGCGATCTGTCTATTTCGTTCATCCATAGTTGCCTGACTCCCCGTCGTGTAGAT
AACTACGATACGGGAGGGCTTACCATCTGGCCCCAGTGCTGCAATGATACCGCGAGACCCACGCTCACCG
GCTCCAGATTTATCAGCAATAAACCAGCCAGCCGGAAGGGCCGAGCGCAGAAGTGGTCCTGCAACTTTAT
CCGCCTCCATCCAGTCTATTAATTGTTGCCGGGAAGCTAGAGTAAGTAGTTCGCCAGTTAATAGTTTGCG
CAACGTTGTTGCCATTGCTACAGGCATCGTGGTGTCACGCTCGTCGTTTGGTATGGCTTCATTCAGCTCC
GGTTCCCAACGATCAAGGCGAGTTACATGATCCCCCATGTTGTGCAAAAAAGCGGTTAGCTCCTTCGGTC
CTCCGATCGTTGTCAGAAGTAAGTTGGCCGCAGTGTTATCACTCATGGTTATGGCAGCACTGCATAATTC
TCTTACTGTCATGCCATCCGTAAGATGCTTTTCTGTGACTGGTGAGTACTCAACCAAGTCATTCTGAGAA
TAGTGTATGCGGCGACCGAGTTGCTCTTGCCCGGCGTCAATACGGGATAATACCGCGCCACATAGCAGAA
CTTTAAAAGTGCTCATCATTGGAAAACGTTCTTCGGGGCGAAAACTCTCAAGGATCTTACCGCTGTTGAG
ATCCAGTTCGATGTAACCCACTCGTGCACCCAACTGATCTTCAGCATCTTTTACTTTCACCAGCGTTTCT
GGGTGAGCAAAAACAGGAAGGCAAAATGCCGCAAAAAAGGGAATAAGGGCGACACGGAAATGTTGAATAC
TCATACTCTTCCTTTTTCAATATTATTGAAGCATTTATCAGGGTTATTGTCTCATGAGCGGATACATATT
TGAATGTATTTAGAAAAATAAACAAATAGGGGTTCCGCGCACATTTCCCCGAAAAGTGCCACCTGACGTC
TAAGAAACCATTATTATCATGACATTAACCTATAAAAATAGGCGTATCACGAGGCCCTTTCGTCTCGCGC
GTTTCGGTGATGACGGTGAAAACCTCTGACACATGCAGCTCCCGGAGACGGTCACAGCTTGTCTGTAAGC
GGATGCCGGGAGCAGACAAGCCCGTCAGGGCGCGTCAGCGGGTGTTGGCGGGTGTCGGGGCTGGCTTAAC
TATGCGGCATCAGAGCAGATTGTACTGAGAGTGCACCATATGCGGTGTGAAATACCGCACAGATGCGTAA
GGAGAAAATACCGCATCAGGCGCCATTCGCCATTCAGGCTGCGCAACTGTTGGGAAGGGCGATCGGTGCG
GGCCTCTTCGCTATTACGCCAGCTGGCGAAAGGGGGATGTGCTGCAAGGCGATTAAGTTGGGTAACGCCA
GGGTTTTCCCAGTCACGACGTTGTAAAACGACGGCGCAAGGAATGGTGCATGCAAGGAGATGGCGCCCAA
CAGTCCCCCGGCCACGGGGCCTGCCACCATACCCACGCCGAAACAAGCGCTCATGAGCCCGAAGTGGCGA
GCCCGATCTTCCCCATCGGTGATGTCGGCGATATAGGCGCCAGCAACCGCACCTGTGGCGCCGGTGATGC
CGGCCACGATGCGTCCGGCGTAGAGGCGATTAGTCCAATTTGTTAAAGACAGGATATCAGTGGTCCAGGC
TCTAGTTTTGACTCAACAATATCACCAGCTGAAGCCTATAGAGTACGAGCCATAGATAAAATAAAAGATT
TTATTTAGTCTCCAGAAAAAGGGGGG
Features (pLannotate 1.2.2; 21 found; start..end, strand, type, name):
      1..517     +  LTR            5' LTR: 5' long terminal repeat from murine embryonic stem cell virus
    581..922     +  misc_feature   MESV Ψ: packaging signal of murine embryonic stem cell virus
    989..1405    +  CDS            gag (truncated): truncated Moloney murine leukemia virus (MMLV) gag gene lacking the start codon
   2357..2480    +  ncRNA          3' miR-30a: sequence downstream of the 71-nt precursor of the human miR-30a microRNA (Zeng et al., 2002) miRNA
   2494..2993    +  promoter       PGK promoter: mouse phosphoglycerate kinase 1 promoter
   3011..3730    +  CDS            mAmetrine1.1: photostable yellow fluorescent protein with a large Stokes shift, excitable with violet light (Ai et al., 2008)
   3739..4326    +  misc_feature   WPRE: woodchuck hepatitis virus posttranscriptional regulatory element
   4331..4354    +  misc_feature   MCS (fragment): pUC18/19 multiple cloning site
   4401..4915    +  LTR            3' LTR: 3' long terminal repeat from murine embryonic stem cell virus
   5077..5093    -  protein_bind   lac operator: The lac repressor binds to the lac operator to inhibit transcription in E. coli. This inhibition can be relieved by adding lactose or isopropyl-β-D-thiogalactopyranoside (IPTG). lac repressor encoded by lacI
   5101..5131    -  promoter       lac promoter: promoter for the E. coli lac operon
   5146..5167    -  protein_bind   CAP binding site: CAP binding activates transcription in the presence of cAMP. E. coli catabolite activator protein
   5180..5272    -  CDS            lacI (fragment): lac repressor; lacI; The lac repressor binds to the lac operator to inhibit transcription in E. coli. This inhibition can be relieved by adding lactose or isopropyl-β-D-thiogalactopyranoside (IPTG).
   5455..6043    -  rep_origin     ori: high-copy-number ColE1/pMB1/pBR322/pUC origin of replication
   6214..7074    -  CDS            AmpR: β-lactamase; bla; confers resistance to ampicillin, carbenicillin, and related antibiotics
   7075..7179    -  promoter       AmpR promoter: bla
   7274..7309    +  CDS            rop (fragment): Rop protein, which maintains plasmids at low copy number; rop
   7411..7510    +  misc_feature   bom (fragment): basis of mobility region from pBR322
   7516..7665    -  CDS            lacZα (fragment): LacZα fragment of β-galactosidase; lacZ fragment
   7665..7866    -  CDS            TcR (fragment): tetracycline efflux protein; tet; confers resistance to tetracycline
   7867..7965    +  CDS            env (fragment): murine leukemia virus gPr80 envelope polyprotein precursor; env; proteolytically cleaved into gp70SU and p15TM subunits
