[The description below was written by a language model from this plasmid's Addgene catalogue record and pLannotate feature annotations shown in this document.]
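Description:
MAPAW is a gammaretroviral shRNAmir backbone built on the MIGR (MSCV-type) vector and intended for RNA interference with a fluorescent readout. The 8,006-nt plasmid carries murine embryonic stem cell virus 5' and 3' long terminal repeats flanking the MESV Ψ packaging signal and a truncated, start-codon-less MMLV gag segment. Together these elements allow the transcript to be packaged into retroviral particles when gag, pol and env are supplied in trans by a packaging system, and then integrated into target cells. In bacteria it replicates from a high-copy ColE1/pUC-type origin and is selected with ampicillin through the β-lactamase gene. The remaining backbone annotations (lac promoter/operator and fragments of lacI, rop, bom, lacZα, TcR and env) are non-functional remnants of earlier cloning vectors.

The payload is the synthetic miR-AB cassette, a microRNA-based shRNA scaffold recorded as being driven by the MSCV promoter, that is, by LTR-directed transcription. The feature table identifies only the 3' miR-30a flanking sequence of this scaffold. The roughly 950 nt between gag and that flank are unannotated, so the record does not show the rest of the scaffold or whether a hairpin or stuffer occupies that region. The insert was cloned between BamHI and ApaI sites.

Downstream, a mouse PGK promoter independently expresses mAmetrine1.1, a violet-excitable yellow fluorescent protein with a large Stokes shift. A WPRE follows it to enhance transcript stability and expression. Ametrine therefore marks transduced cells regardless of the shRNA carried. According to the associated publication title, the vector belongs to a toolkit for colour-barcoded, multiplexed RNAi at the single-cell level, with MAPAW providing the Ametrine version.
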