Addgene plasmid #205697: MAPAW
Purpose: shRNAmir backbone for RNA interference, with Ametrine reporter
Depositing lab: Dapeng Wang. Depositing organization: Shandong Medical and Pharmaceutical University. Publication: miR-AB, a miRNA-based shRNA viral toolkit for multicolor-barcoded multiplex RNAi at a single-cell level. Wang D, Xiu J, Zhao J, Luo J. EMBO Rep. 2022 Apr 5;23(4):e53691. doi: 10.15252/embr.202153691. Epub 2022 Feb 24. PubMed 35201651.
Backbone
  Vector backbone: MIGR
  Vector type: Retroviral
Growth in bacteria
  Bacterial resistance: Ampicillin, 100 μg/mL
  Growth temperature: 37°C
  Growth strain: NEB Stable
  Copy number: High Copy
Gene/Insert
  Gene/Insert name: miR-AB
  Species: Synthetic
  Promoter: MSCV
  Cloning method: Restriction Enzyme; 5′ cloning site BamHI (unknown if destroyed); 3′ cloning site ApaI (unknown if destroyed)
  Sequencing primers: 3′ PGK Reverse: GCCAGAGGCCACTTGTGTAG
Terms and licenses: Academic/Nonprofit Terms; Industry Terms: Not Available to Industry
How to cite: MAPAW was a gift from Dapeng Wang (Addgene plasmid # 205697 ; http://n2t.net/addgene:205697 ; RRID:Addgene_205697)
